Addgene plasmid #209729: plenti.CamKII.(synapto).iATPSnFR2.A95A.A119L.HaloTag
Purpose: Expresses presynaptic low affinity ratiometric ATP sensor
Depositing lab: Timothy Ryan. Depositing organization: Cornell University. Publication: iATPSnFR2: A high-dynamic-range fluorescent sensor for monitoring intracellular ATP. Marvin JS, Kokotos AC, Kumar M, Pulido C, Tkachuk AN, Yao JS, Brown TA, Ryan TA. Proc Natl Acad Sci U S A. 2024 May 21;121(21):e2314604121. doi: 10.1073/pnas.2314604121. Epub 2024 May 15. PubMed 38748581.
Backbone
  Vector backbone: plenti.CamKII
  Total vector size (bp): 12283
  Vector type: Mammalian Expression, Lentiviral
Growth in bacteria
  Bacterial resistance: Ampicillin, 100 μg/mL
  Growth temperature: 37°C
  Growth strain: NEB Stable
  Copy number: High Copy
Gene/Insert
  Gene/Insert name: (synapto).iATPSnFR2.A95A.A119L.HaloTag
  Insert size (bp): 3033
  Promoter: CamKII
  Cloning method: Gibson Cloning
  Sequencing primers: 5′ CamKII-F; 3′ WPRE-R
Terms and licenses: Academic/Nonprofit Terms; Industry Terms: Not Available to Industry
Depositor comments: Please visit https://www.biorxiv.org/content/10.1101/2023.08.24.554624v1 for bioRxiv preprint.
How to cite: plenti.CamKII.(synapto).iATPSnFR2.A95A.A119L.HaloTag was a gift from Timothy Ryan (Addgene plasmid # 209729 ; http://n2t.net/addgene:209729 ; RRID:Addgene_209729)
