[The description below was written by a language model from this plasmid's Addgene catalogue record and pLannotate feature annotations shown in this document.]
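Description:
plenti.CamKII.(synapto).iATPSnFR2.A95A.A119L.HaloTag is a roughly 12.3 kb HIV-1-based lentiviral transfer plasmid for expression in mammalian neurons. It is maintained in E. coli through a high-copy ColE1/pUC-type origin with ampicillin resistance. The backbone also carries an f1 origin and an SV40/EM7-driven bleomycin/Zeocin resistance cassette that lies outside the LTR-flanked region. A CMV enhancer/promoter fused to a truncated 5' LTR drives synthesis of the viral genomic RNA in packaging cells. The Ψ packaging signal, partial gag, RRE and cPPT/CTS support encapsidation, Rev-dependent nuclear export and transduction. A second truncated LTR followed by a bGH polyadenylation signal closes the viral unit. Packaging functions are not encoded here and must be supplied in trans.

The payload is a single fusion reading frame of about 3 kb under the mouse CaMKIIα promoter, which favours expression in excitatory neurons, followed by a WPRE to boost transcript stability and expression. The frame begins with rat synaptophysin, a synaptic vesicle membrane protein that directs the sensor to presynaptic terminals. Next comes the iATPSnFR2 module, annotated as a fragment of the Geobacillus ATP synthase epsilon subunit (the ATP-binding domain) joined to a circularly permuted GFP, so that ATP binding changes green fluorescence. The A95A and A119L designations mark the variant, which the record describes as low affinity. A C-terminal HaloTag, annotated as the dhaA haloalkane dehalogenase from which it derives, can be labelled with a fluorescent ligand to give an ATP-independent reference signal for ratiometric readout. The short PDGFRβ transmembrane hit is probably a spurious annotation of linker sequence. The construct is used to monitor ATP levels in presynaptic boutons.
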