Features (pLannotate 1.2.2; 34 found; start..end, strand, type, name):
     31..83      -  misc_feature   bom (fragment): basis of mobility region from pBR322
    238..617     +  enhancer       CMV enhancer: human cytomegalovirus immediate early enhancer
    618..817     +  promoter       CMV promoter: human cytomegalovirus (CMV) immediate early promoter
    835..1015    +  LTR            5' LTR (truncated): truncated 5' long terminal repeat (LTR) from HIV-1
   1062..1187    +  misc_feature   HIV-1 Ψ: packaging signal of human immunodeficiency virus type 1
   1171..1534    +  CDS            HIV-1 gag (fragment): gag protein from human immunodeficiency virus 1; gag
   1680..1913    +  misc_feature   RRE: The Rev response element (RRE) of HIV-1 allows for Rev-dependent mRNA export from the nucleus to the cytoplasm.
   2290..2390    +  CDS            Rev (fragment): human immunodeficiency virus 1 (HIV-1) Rev protein; rev; enhances nuclear export of unspliced and incompletely spliced viral mRNAs
   2440..2557    +  misc_feature   cPPT/CTS: central polypurine tract and central termination sequence of HIV-1
   2602..3890    +  promoter       CaMKII promoter: promoter for the mouse calcium/calmodulin-dependent kinase II α subunit
   3901..4821    +  CDS            Syp: SYPH_RAT - Experimental evidence at protein level: Swiss-Prot protein existence level 1. Possibly involved in structural functions as organizing other membrane components or in targeting the vesicles to the plasma membrane. Involved in the regulation of short-term and long-term synaptic plasticity (By similarity). From Rattus norvegicus (Rat).
   4882..5202    +  CDS            atpC (fragment): ATPE_GEOKA - Experimental evidence at protein level: Swiss-Prot protein existence level 1. Produces ATP from ADP in the presence of a proton gradient across the membrane. From Geobacillus kaustophilus (strain HTA426).
   5215..5934    +  CDS            cEGFP: cEGFP is a basic (constitutively fluorescent) green fluorescent protein published in 2008, derived from Aequorea victoria.
   6043..6066    +  CDS            PDGFRβ TM domain (fragment): transmembrane domain from platelet derived growth factor receptor beta
   6070..6942    +  CDS            dhaA: DHAA_PSEPV - Experimental evidence at protein level: Swiss-Prot protein existence level 1. Catalyzes hydrolytic cleavage of carbon-halogen bonds in halogenated aliphatic compounds, leading to the formation of the corresponding primary alcohols, halide ions and protons. Has a broad substrate specificity, as it is able to dehalogenate mono- and di- chlorinated and brominated alkanes (up to at least C10), and the two isomers of 1,3-dichloropropene to 3-chloroallyl alcohol; the highest activity was found with 1,2-dibromoethane, while no activity was observed with the analog 1,2-dichloroethane. Fro
   6955..6974    +  misc_feature   MCS (fragment): pBluescript multiple cloning site
   6974..7562    +  misc_feature   WPRE: woodchuck hepatitis virus posttranscriptional regulatory element
   7499..8080    +  CDS            nef (fragment): NEF_HV1H2 - Experimental evidence at protein level: Swiss-Prot protein existence level 1. Extracellular Nef protein targets CD4(+) T-lymphocytes for apoptosis by interacting with CXCR4 surface receptors. From Human immunodeficiency virus type 1 group M subtype B (isolate HXB2) (HIV-1).
   8087..8267    +  LTR            5' LTR (truncated): truncated 5' long terminal repeat (LTR) from HIV-1
   8299..8523    +  polyA_signal   bGH poly(A) signal: bovine growth hormone polyadenylation signal
   8527..8548    +  promoter       SV40 promoter (fragment): SV40 enhancer and early promoter
   8569..8997    +  rep_origin     f1 ori (sequence partly withheld): f1 bacteriophage origin of replication; arrow indicates direction of (+) strand synthesis
   9011..9340    +  promoter       SV40 promoter: SV40 enhancer and early promoter
   9388..9435    +  promoter       EM7 promoter: synthetic bacterial promoter&nbsp
   9454..9828    +  CDS            BleoR: antibiotic-binding protein; Sh ble from Streptoalloteichus hindustanus; confers resistance to bleomycin, phleomycin, and Zeocin™
   9838..9963    +  CDS            ble (fragment): BLE_KLEPN - Experimental evidence at protein level: Swiss-Prot protein existence level 1. Binding protein with a strong affinity to the bleomycin family of antibiotics. Binds to CL990; an antimitotic-antibiotic compound. From Klebsiella pneumoniae.
   9958..10079   +  polyA_signal   SV40 poly(A) signal: SV40 polyadenylation signal
  10150..10172   -  protein_bind   lac operator (fragment): The lac repressor binds to the lac operator to inhibit transcription in E. coli. This inhibition can be relieved by adding lactose or isopropyl-β-D-thiogalactopyranoside (IPTG). lac repressor encoded by lacI
  10176..10206   -  promoter       lac promoter: promoter for the E. coli lac operon
  10221..10242   -  protein_bind   CAP binding site: CAP binding activates transcription in the presence of cAMP. E. coli catabolite activator protein
  10255..10347   -  CDS            lacI (fragment): lac repressor; lacI; The lac repressor binds to the lac operator to inhibit transcription in E. coli. This inhibition can be relieved by adding lactose or isopropyl-β-D-thiogalactopyranoside (IPTG).
  10530..11118   -  rep_origin     ori: high-copy-number ColE1/pMB1/pBR322/pUC origin of replication
  11289..12149   -  CDS            AmpR: β-lactamase; bla; confers resistance to ampicillin, carbenicillin, and related antibiotics
  12150..12254   -  promoter       AmpR promoter: bla
>Addgene plasmid #209729 | plenti.CamKII.(synapto).iATPSnFR2.A95A.A119L.HaloTag | addgene full sequence | sequence record 414443 | Addgene NGS Result
GTCGACGGATCGGGAGATCTCCCGATCCCCTATGGTGCACTCTCAGTACAATCTGCTCTGATGCCGCATA
GTTAAGCCAGTATCTGCTCCCTGCTTGTGTGTTGGAGGTCGCTGAGTAGTGCGCGAGCAAAATTTAAGCT
ACAACAAGGCAAGGCTTGACCGACAATTGCATGAAGAATCTGCTTAGGGTTAGGCGTTTTGCGCTGCTTC
GCGATGTACGGGCCAGATATACGCGTTGACATTGATTATTGACTAGTTATTAATAGTAATCAATTACGGG
GTCATTAGTTCATAGCCCATATATGGAGTTCCGCGTTACATAACTTACGGTAAATGGCCCGCCTGGCTGA
CCGCCCAACGACCCCCGCCCATTGACGTCAATAATGACGTATGTTCCCATAGTAACGCCAATAGGGACTT
TCCATTGACGTCAATGGGTGGAGTATTTACGGTAAACTGCCCACTTGGCAGTACATCAAGTGTATCATAT
GCCAAGTACGCCCCCTATTGACGTCAATGACGGTAAATGGCCCGCCTGGCATTATGCCCAGTACATGACC
TTATGGGACTTTCCTACTTGGCAGTACATCTACGTATTAGTCATCGCTATTACCATGGTGATGCGGTTTT
GGCAGTACATCAATGGGCGTGGATAGCGGTTTGACTCACGGGGATTTCCAAGTCTCCACCCCATTGACGT
CAATGGGAGTTTGTTTTGGCACCAAAATCAACGGGACTTTCCAAAATGTCGTAACAACTCCGCCCCATTG
ACGCAAATGGGCGGTAGGCGTGTACGGTGGGAGGTCTATATAAGCAGCGCGTTTTGCCTGTACTGGGTCT
CTCTGGTTAGACCAGATCTGAGCCTGGGAGCTCTCTGGCTAACTAGGGAACCCACTGCTTAAGCCTCAAT
AAAGCTTGCCTTGAGTGCTTCAAGTAGTGTGTGCCCGTCTGTTGTGTGACTCTGGTAACTAGAGATCCCT
CAGACCCTTTTAGTCAGTGTGGAAAATCTCTAGCAGTGGCGCCCGAACAGGGACTTGAAAGCGAAAGGGA
AACCAGAGGAGCTCTCTCGACGCAGGACTCGGCTTGCTGAAGCGCGCACGGCAAGAGGCGAGGGGCGGCG
ACTGGTGAGTACGCCAAAAATTTTGACTAGCGGAGGCTAGAAGGAGAGAGATGGGTGCGAGAGCGTCAGT
ATTAAGCGGGGGAGAATTAGATCGCGATGGGAAAAAATTCGGTTAAGGCCAGGGGGAAAGAAAAAATATA
AATTAAAACATATAGTATGGGCAAGCAGGGAGCTAGAACGATTCGCAGTTAATCCTGGCCTGTTAGAAAC
ATCAGAAGGCTGTAGACAAATACTGGGACAGCTACAACCATCCCTTCAGACAGGATCAGAAGAACTTAGA
TCATTATATAATACAGTAGCAACCCTCTATTGTGTGCATCAAAGGATAGAGATAAAAGACACCAAGGAAG
CTTTAGACAAGATAGAGGAAGAGCAAAACAAAAGTAAGACCACCGCACAGCAAGCGGCCGCTGATCTTCA
GACCTGGAGGAGGAGATATGAGGGACAATTGGAGAAGTGAATTATATAAATATAAAGTAGTAAAAATTGA
ACCATTAGGAGTAGCACCCACCAAGGCAAAGAGAAGAGTGGTGCAGAGAGAAAAAAGAGCAGTGGGAATA
GGAGCTTTGTTCCTTGGGTTCTTGGGAGCAGCAGGAAGCACTATGGGCGCAGCGTCAATGACGCTGACGG
TACAGGCCAGACAATTATTGTCTGGTATAGTGCAGCAGCAGAACAATTTGCTGAGGGCTATTGAGGCGCA
ACAGCATCTGTTGCAACTCACAGTCTGGGGCATCAAGCAGCTCCAGGCAAGAATCCTGGCTGTGGAAAGA
TACCTAAAGGATCAACAGCTCCTGGGGATTTGGGGTTGCTCTGGAAAACTCATTTGCACCACTGCTGTGC
CTTGGAATGCTAGTTGGAGTAATAAATCTCTGGAACAGATTTGGAATCACACGACCTGGATGGAGTGGGA
CAGAGAAATTAACAATTACACAAGCTTAATACACTCCTTAATTGAAGAATCGCAAAACCAGCAAGAAAAG
AATGAACAAGAATTATTGGAATTAGATAAATGGGCAAGTTTGTGGAATTGGTTTAACATAACAAATTGGC
TGTGGTATATAAAATTATTCATAATGATAGTAGGAGGCTTGGTAGGTTTAAGAATAGTTTTTGCTGTACT
TTCTATAGTGAATAGAGTTAGGCAGGGATATTCACCATTATCGTTTCAGACCCACCTCCCAACCCCGAGG
GGACCCGACAGGCCCGAAGGAATAGAAGAAGAAGGTGGAGAGAGAGACAGAGACAGATCCATTCGATTAG
TGAACGGATCGGCACTGCGTGCGCCAATTCTGCAGACAAATGGCAGTATTCATCCACAATTTTAAAAGAA
AAGGGGGGATTGGGGGGTACAGTGCAGGGGAAAGAATAGTAGACATAATAGCAACAGACATACAAACTAA
AGAATTACAAAAACAAATTACAAAAATTCAAAATTTTCGGGTTTATTACAGGGACAGCAGAGATCCAGTT
TGGTTAATTAACATTATGGCCTTAGGTCACTTCATCTCCATGGGGTTCTTCTTCTGATTTTCTAGAAAAT
GAGATGGGGGTGCAGAGAGCTTCCTCAGTGACCTGCCCAGGGTCACATCAGAAATGTCAGAGCTAGAACT
TGAACTCAGATTACTAATCTTAAATTCCATGCCTTGGGGGCATGCAAGTACGATATACAGAAGGAGTGAA
CTCATTAGGGCAGATGACCAATGAGTTTAGGAAAGAAGAGTCCAGGGCAGGGTACATCTACACCACCCGC
CCAGCCCTGGGTGAGTCCAGCCACGTTCACCTCATTATAGTTGCCTCTCTCCAGTCCTACCTTGACGGGA
AGCACAAGCAGAAACTGGGACAGGAGCCCCAGGAGACCAAATCTTCATGGTCCCTCTGGGAGGATGGGTG
GGGAGAGCTGTGGCAGAGGCCTCAGGAGGGGCCCTGCTGCTCAGTGGTGACAGATAGGGGTGAGAAAGCA
GACAGAGTCATTCCGTCAGCATTCTGGGTCTGTTTGGTACTTCTTCTCACGCTAAGGTGGCGGTGTGATA
TGCACAATGGCTAAAAAGCAGGGAGAGCTGGAAAGAAACAAGGACAGAGACAGAGGCCAAGTCAACCAGA
CCAATTCCCAGAGGAAGCAAAGAAACCATTACAGAGACTACAAGGGGGAAGGGAAGGAGAGATGAATTAG
CTTCCCCTGTAAACCTTAGAACCCAGCTGTTGCCAGGGCAACGGGGCAATACCTGTCTCTTCAGAGGAGA
TGAAGTTGCCAGGGTAACTACATCCTGTCTTTCTCAAGGACCATCCCAGAATGTGGCACCCACTAGCCGT
TACCATAGCAACTGCCTCTTTGCCCCACTTAATCCCATCCCGTCTGTTAAAAGGGCCCTATAGTTGGAGG
TGGGGGAGGTAGGAAGAGCGATGATCACTTGTGGACTAAGTTTGTTCGCATCCCCTTCTCCAACCCCCTC
AGTACATCACCCTGGGGGAACAGGGTCCACTTGCTCCTGGGCCCACACAGTCCTGCAGTATTGTGTATAT
AAGGCCAGGGCAAAGAGGAGCAGGTTTTAAAGTGAAAGGCAGGCAGGTGTTGGGGAGGCAGTTACCGGGG
CAACGGGAACAGGGCGTTTCGGAGGTGGTTGCCATGGGGACCTGGATGCTGACGAAGGCTCGCGAGGCTG
TGAGCAGCCACAGTGCCCTGCTCAGAAGCCCCAAGCTCGTCAGTCAAGCCGGTTCTCCGTTTGCACTCAG
GAGCACGGGCAGGCGAGTGGCCCCTAGTTCTGGGGGCAGCGGGGGCCACCATGGACGTGGTGAATCAGCT
GGTGGCTGGGGGTCAGTTCCGGGTGGTCAAGGAGCCCCTTGGCTTCGTGAAGGTGCTGCAGTGGGTCTTT
GCCATCTTCGCCTTTGCTACGTGTGGCAGCTACACCGGGGAGCTTCGGCTGAGCGTGGAGTGTGCCAACA
AGACGGAGAGTGCCCTCAACATCGAAGTTGAATTCGAGTACCCCTTCAGGCTGCACCAAGTGTACTTTGA
TGCACCCTCCTGCGTCAAAGGGGGCACTACCAAGATCTTCCTGGTTGGGGACTACTCCTCGTCGGCTGAA
TTCTTTGTCACCGTGGCTGTGTTTGCCTTCCTCTACTCCATGGGGGCCCTGGCCACCTACATCTTCCTGC
AGAACAAGTACCGAGAGAACAACAAAGGGCCTATGATGGACTTTCTGGCTACAGCCGTGTTCGCTTTCAT
GTGGCTAGTTAGTTCATCAGCCTGGGCCAAAGGCCTGTCCGATGTGAAGATGGCCACGGACCCAGAGAAC
ATTATCAAGGAGATGCCCATGTGCCGCCAGACAGGGAACACATGCAAGGAACTGAGGGACCCTGTGACTT
CAGGACTCAACACCTCAGTGGTGTTTGGCTTCCTGAACCTGGTGCTCTGGGTTGGCAACTTATGGTTCGT
GTTCAAGGAGACAGGCTGGGCAGCCCCATTCATGCGCGCACCTCCAGGCGCCCCGGAAAAGCAACCAGCA
CCTGGCGATGCCTACGGCGATGCGGGCTACGGGCAGGGCCCCGGAGGCTATGGGCCCCAGGACTCCTACG
GGCCTCAGGGTGGTTATCAACCCGATTACGGGCAGCCAGCCAGCGGTGGCGGTGGCTACGGGCCTCAGGG
CGACTATGGGCAGCAAGGCTATGGCCAACAGGGTGCGCCCACCTCCTTCTCCAATCAGATGGGATCCACT
AGTAACGGCCGCCAGTGTGCTGGAATTCTGCAGATATCGATGGGCAGATCTATGAAGACTATTCACGTGA
GTGTCGTAACTCCCGACGGGCCTGTATATGAGGATGACGTTGAAATGGTGAGCGTCAAAGCAAAAAGTGG
CGAGCTCGGTATTCTCCCAGGCCACATTCCCTTGAAAGCTCCCCTAGAGATCAGTGCCGCACGCCTGAAG
AAAGGGGGCAAAACACAGTATATCGCTGTGTCAGGCGGCAACCTCGAAGTGCGGCCTGACAAGGTGACCA
TCTATGCCCAGGCAGCCGAGAGGGCTGAGGATATCGATGTCCTGCGCGCCAAGGCCGCCAAGGAGAGAGC
CGAGCGCCGACTCCAATCACAGGTCCTGGTCGGGAACGTCTATATCACCGCCGACAAGCAGAAGAACGGC
ATCAAGGCGAACTTCAAGATCCGCCACAACGTGGAGGACGGCAGCATGCAGCTCGCCGACCACTACCAGC
AGAACACCCCCATCGGCGACGGCCCCGTGCTGCTGCCCGACAACCACTACCTGAGCACCCAGTCCGTGCT
GAGCAAAGACCCTAACGAGAAGCGCGATCACATGGTCCTGCTGGAGTTCGTGACCGCCGCCGGGATCACT
CTCGGCATGGACGAGCTGTACAAGGGCGGTACCGGAGGGAGCATGAGCAAGGGCGAGGAGCTGTTCACCG
GGGTGGTGCCCATCCTGGTCGAGCTGGACGGCGACGTAAACGGCCACAAGTTCAGCGTGCGCGGCGAGGG
CGAGGGCGATGCCACCAACGGCAAGCTGACCCTGAAGTTCATCTGCACCACCGGCAAGCTGCCCGTGCCC
TGGCCCACCCTCGTGACCACCCTGACCTACGGCGTGCAGTGCTTCAGCCGCTACCCCGACCACATGAAGC
AGCACGACTTCTTCAAGTCCGCCATGCCCGAAGGCTACGTCCAGGAGCGCACCATCAGCTTCAAGGACGA
CGGCACCTACAAGACCCGCGCCGAGGTGAAGTTCGAGGGCGACACCCTGGTGAACCGCATCGAGCTGAAG
GGCATCGACTTCAAGGAGGACGGCAACATCCTGGGGCACAAGCTGGAGTACAACTTTATTTGTGTGGACA
TCGATTTTAAGCGCGCCGAGCTCTTGCTTAAGCGCGCAATGAATAGGCTCTCAGTTGCCGAAATGAAGCT
GCAGTCTACCGGCTCCGGAAATGCTGTGGGCCAGGACACGCAGGAGCGTGAAATCGGCACAGGCTTCCCT
TTCGACCCTCACTACGTGGAAGTGCTGGGCGAGAGAATGCACTATGTGGACGTGGGCCCCAGAGATGGAA
CCCCTGTGCTGTTTCTGCACGGCAACCCTACCAGCTCTTACGTGTGGCGGAACATCATCCCTCACGTGGC
CCCTACACACAGATGTATCGCCCCTGACCTGATCGGCATGGGCAAGTCTGACAAGCCTGACCTGGGCTAC
TTCTTCGACGACCACGTGCGGTTCATGGACGCCTTCATCGAAGCCCTCGGACTGGAAGAGGTGGTGCTGG
TCATCCACGATTGGGGATCTGCCCTGGGATTCCACTGGGCCAAGAGGAACCCTGAGAGAGTGAAGGGAAT
CGCCTTCATGGAGTTCATCAGGCCCATTCCTACCTGGGACGAGTGGCCTGAGTTCGCCAGAGAGACATTC
CAGGCCTTCAGGACCACAGACGTGGGCAGAAAGCTGATCATCGACCAGAACGTGTTCATCGAGGGCACCC
TGCCTATGGGCGTTGTCAGACCACTGACCGAGGTGGAAATGGACCACTACAGAGAGCCCTTTCTGAACCC
CGTGGACAGGGAACCTCTGTGGCGGTTTCCTAACGAGCTGCCTATCGCTGGCGAGCCCGCTAATATCGTG
GCTCTGGTGGAAGAGTACATGGACTGGCTGCATCAGAGCCCCGTGCCTAAGCTGCTGTTCTGGGGAACAC
CTGGCGTGCTGATCCCTCCTGCTGAAGCTGCTAGACTGGCCAAGAGCCTGCCTAACTGCAAGGCCGTGGA
TATCGGCCCTGGACTGAACCTGCTGCAAGAGGACAACCCCGATCTGATCGGCTCCGAGATCGCCAGATGG
CTGAGCACCCTGGAAATCTCTTAGCGATATCAAGCTTATCGATAATCAACCTCTGGATTACAAAATTTGT
GAAAGATTGACTGGTATTCTTAACTATGTTGCTCCTTTTACGCTATGTGGATACGCTGCTTTAATGCCTT
TGTATCATGCTATTGCTTCCCGTATGGCTTTCATTTTCTCCTCCTTGTATAAATCCTGGTTGCTGTCTCT
TTATGAGGAGTTGTGGCCCGTTGTCAGGCAACGTGGCGTGGTGTGCACTGTGTTTGCTGACGCAACCCCC
ACTGGTTGGGGCATTGCCACCACCTGTCAGCTCCTTTCCGGGACTTTCGCTTTCCCCCTCCCTATTGCCA
CGGCGGAACTCATCGCCGCCTGCCTTGCCCGCTGCTGGACAGGGGCTCGGCTGTTGGGCACTGACAATTC
CGTGGTGTTGTCGGGGAAATCATCGTCCTTTCCTTGGCTGCTCGCCTGTGTTGCCACCTGGATTCTGCGC
GGGACGTCCTTCTGCTACGTCCCTTCGGCCCTCAATCCAGCGGACCTTCCTTCCCGCGGCCTGCTGCCGG
CTCTGCGGCCTCTTCCGCGTCTTCGCCTTCGCCCTCAGACGAGTCGGATCTCCCTTTGGGCCGCCTCCCC
GCATCGATACCGTCGACCTCGAGACCTAGAAAAACATGGAGCAATCACAAGTAGCAATACAGCAGCTACC
AATGCTGATTGTGCCTGGCTAGAAGCACAAGAGGAGGAGGAGGTGGGTTTTCCAGTCACACCTCAGGTAC
CTTTAAGACCAATGACTTACAAGGCAGCTGTAGATCTTAGCCACTTTTTAAAAGAAAAGGGGGGACTGGA
AGGGCTAATTCACTCCCAACGAAGACAAGATATCCTTGATCTGTGGATCTACCACACACAAGGCTACTTC
CCTGATTGGCAGAACTACACACCAGGGCCAGGGATCAGATATCCACTGACCTTTGGATGGTGCTACAAGC
TAGTACCAGTTGAGCAAGAGAAGGTAGAAGAAGCCAATGAAGGAGAGAACACCCGCTTGTTACACCCTGT
GAGCCTGCATGGGATGGATGACCCGGAGAGAGAAGTATTAGAGTGGAGGTTTGACAGCCGCCTAGCATTT
CATCACATGGCCCGAGAGCTGCATCCGGACTGTACTGGGTCTCTCTGGTTAGACCAGATCTGAGCCTGGG
AGCTCTCTGGCTAACTAGGGAACCCACTGCTTAAGCCTCAATAAAGCTTGCCTTGAGTGCTTCAAGTAGT
GTGTGCCCGTCTGTTGTGTGACTCTGGTAACTAGAGATCCCTCAGACCCTTTTAGTCAGTGTGGAAAATC
TCTAGCAGGGCCCGTTTAAACCCGCTGATCAGCCTCGACTGTGCCTTCTAGTTGCCAGCCATCTGTTGTT
TGCCCCTCCCCCGTGCCTTCCTTGACCCTGGAAGGTGCCACTCCCACTGTCCTTTCCTAATAAAATGAGG
AAATTGCATCGCATTGTCTGAGTAGGTGTCATTCTATTCTGGGGGGTGGGGTGGGGCAGGACAGCAAGGG
GGAGGATTGGGAAGACAATAGCAGGCATGCTGGGGATGCGGTGGGCTCTATGGCTTCTGAGGCGGAAAGA
ACCAGCTGGGGCTCTAGGGGGTATCCCC
[124 nt withheld, positions 8569-8692]
C
[91 nt withheld, positions 8694-8784]
A
[49 nt withheld, positions 8786-8834]
CCTTTGACGTTGGAGTCCACGTTCTTT
[37 nt withheld, positions 8862-8898]
ACCCTATCTCGGTCTATTCTTTTGATTTATAAGGGATTTTGCCGATTTCGGCCTATTGGTTAAAAAATGA
GCTGATTTAACAAAAATTTAACGCGAATTAATTCTGTGGAATGTGTGTCAGTTAGGGTGTGGAAAGTCCC
CAGGCTCCCCAGCAGGCAGAAGTATGCAAAGCATGCATCTCAATTAGTCAGCAACCAGGTGTGGAAAGTC
CCCAGGCTCCCCAGCAGGCAGAAGTATGCAAAGCATGCATCTCAATTAGTCAGCAACCATAGTCCCGCCC
CTAACTCCGCCCATCCCGCCCCTAACTCCGCCCAGTTCCGCCCATTCTCCGCCCCATGGCTGACTAATTT
TTTTTATTTATGCAGAGGCCGAGGCCGCCTCTGCCTCTGAGCTATTCCAGAAGTAGTGAGGAGGCTTTTT
TGGAGGCCTAGGCTTTTGCAAAAAGCTCCCGGGAGCTTGTATATCCATTTTCGGATCTGATCAGCACGTG
TTGACAATTAATCATCGGCATAGTATATCGGCATAGTATAATACGACAAGGTGAGGAACTAAACCATGGC
CAAGTTGACCAGTGCCGTTCCGGTGCTCACCGCGCGCGACGTCGCCGGAGCGGTCGAGTTCTGGACCGAC
CGGCTCGGGTTCTCCCGGGACTTCGTGGAGGACGACTTCGCCGGTGTGGTCCGGGACGACGTGACCCTGT
TCATCAGCGCGGTCCAGGACCAGGTGGTGCCGGACAACACCCTGGCCTGGGTGTGGGTGCGCGGCCTGGA
CGAGCTGTACGCCGAGTGGTCGGAGGTCGTGTCCACGAACTTCCGGGACGCCTCCGGGCCGGCCATGACC
GAGATCGGCGAGCAGCCGTGGGGGCGGGAGTTCGCCCTGCGCGACCCGGCCGGCAACTGCGTGCACTTCG
TGGCCGAGGAGCAGGACTGACACGTGCTACGAGATTTCGATTCCACCGCCGCCTTCTATGAAAGGTTGGG
CTTCGGAATCGTTTTCCGGGACGCCGGCTGGATGATCCTCCAGCGCGGGGATCTCATGCTGGAGTTCTTC
GCCCACCCCAACTTGTTTATTGCAGCTTATAATGGTTACAAATAAAGCAATAGCATCACAAATTTCACAA
ATAAAGCATTTTTTTCACTGCATTCTAGTTGTGGTTTGTCCAAACTCATCAATGTATCTTATCATGTCTG
TATACCGTCGACCTCTAGCTAGAGCTTGGCGTAATCATGGTCATAGCTGTTTCCTGTGTGAAATTGTTAT
CCGCTCACAATTCCACACAACATACGAGCCGGAAGCATAAAGTGTAAAGCCTGGGGTGCCTAATGAGTGA
GCTAACTCACATTAATTGCGTTGCGCTCACTGCCCGCTTTCCAGTCGGGAAACCTGTCGTGCCAGCTGCA
TTAATGAATCGGCCAACGCGCGGGGAGAGGCGGTTTGCGTATTGGGCGCTCTTCCGCTTCCTCGCTCACT
GACTCGCTGCGCTCGGTCGTTCGGCTGCGGCGAGCGGTATCAGCTCACTCAAAGGCGGTAATACGGTTAT
CCACAGAATCAGGGGATAACGCAGGAAAGAACATGTGAGCAAAAGGCCAGCAAAAGGCCAGGAACCGTAA
AAAGGCCGCGTTGCTGGCGTTTTTCCATAGGCTCCGCCCCCCTGACGAGCATCACAAAAATCGACGCTCA
AGTCAGAGGTGGCGAAACCCGACAGGACTATAAAGATACCAGGCGTTTCCCCCTGGAAGCTCCCTCGTGC
GCTCTCCTGTTCCGACCCTGCCGCTTACCGGATACCTGTCCGCCTTTCTCCCTTCGGGAAGCGTGGCGCT
TTCTCATAGCTCACGCTGTAGGTATCTCAGTTCGGTGTAGGTCGTTCGCTCCAAGCTGGGCTGTGTGCAC
GAACCCCCCGTTCAGCCCGACCGCTGCGCCTTATCCGGTAACTATCGTCTTGAGTCCAACCCGGTAAGAC
ACGACTTATCGCCACTGGCAGCAGCCACTGGTAACAGGATTAGCAGAGCGAGGTATGTAGGCGGTGCTAC
AGAGTTCTTGAAGTGGTGGCCTAACTACGGCTACACTAGAAGAACAGTATTTGGTATCTGCGCTCTGCTG
AAGCCAGTTACCTTCGGAAAAAGAGTTGGTAGCTCTTGATCCGGCAAACAAACCACCGCTGGTAGCGGTG
GTTTTTTTGTTTGCAAGCAGCAGATTACGCGCAGAAAAAAAGGATCTCAAGAAGATCCTTTGATCTTTTC
TACGGGGTCTGACGCTCAGTGGAACGAAAACTCACGTTAAGGGATTTTGGTCATGAGATTATCAAAAAGG
ATCTTCACCTAGATCCTTTTAAATTAAAAATGAAGTTTTAAATCAATCTAAAGTATATATGAGTAAACTT
GGTCTGACAGTTACCAATGCTTAATCAGTGAGGCACCTATCTCAGCGATCTGTCTATTTCGTTCATCCAT
AGTTGCCTGACTCCCCGTCGTGTAGATAACTACGATACGGGAGGGCTTACCATCTGGCCCCAGTGCTGCA
ATGATACCGCGAGACCCACGCTCACCGGCTCCAGATTTATCAGCAATAAACCAGCCAGCCGGAAGGGCCG
AGCGCAGAAGTGGTCCTGCAACTTTATCCGCCTCCATCCAGTCTATTAATTGTTGCCGGGAAGCTAGAGT
AAGTAGTTCGCCAGTTAATAGTTTGCGCAACGTTGTTGCCATTGCTACAGGCATCGTGGTGTCACGCTCG
TCGTTTGGTATGGCTTCATTCAGCTCCGGTTCCCAACGATCAAGGCGAGTTACATGATCCCCCATGTTGT
GCAAAAAAGCGGTTAGCTCCTTCGGTCCTCCGATCGTTGTCAGAAGTAAGTTGGCCGCAGTGTTATCACT
CATGGTTATGGCAGCACTGCATAATTCTCTTACTGTCATGCCATCCGTAAGATGCTTTTCTGTGACTGGT
GAGTACTCAACCAAGTCATTCTGAGAATAGTGTATGCGGCGACCGAGTTGCTCTTGCCCGGCGTCAATAC
GGGATAATACCGCGCCACATAGCAGAACTTTAAAAGTGCTCATCATTGGAAAACGTTCTTCGGGGCGAAA
ACTCTCAAGGATCTTACCGCTGTTGAGATCCAGTTCGATGTAACCCACTCGTGCACCCAACTGATCTTCA
GCATCTTTTACTTTCACCAGCGTTTCTGGGTGAGCAAAAACAGGAAGGCAAAATGCCGCAAAAAAGGGAA
TAAGGGCGACACGGAAATGTTGAATACTCATACTCTTCCTTTTTCAATATTATTGAAGCATTTATCAGGG
TTATTGTCTCATGAGCGGATACATATTTGAATGTATTTAGAAAAATAAACAAATAGGGGTTCCGCGCACA
TTTCCCCGAAAAGTGCCACCTGAC
